>Addgene plasmid #135478 | pGL3-Basic-hCYP26A1P-E4-mCherry | addgene full sequence | sequence record 273179 | Addgene NGS Result
GGTACCGAGCTCTTACGCGTGCTAGCCCGGGCTCGAGATCTGCGATCTAAGTAAGCTTGTACAATAGATT
AAAACGTTTTTTTCCCTGCGGCAATTTCCAGCGTGCAGGCCCCGCTCATCTTGTGACCCGGCTTGAGCTG
AACTTGGCGAGGTGGCCCCGCAGAGTTCACTCGGATGTCACGGTCCGGCCTGCAGGGGTCACAGGCGGGT
CAGGCCCGAGGATTGGGAATGGGCCCAATCCGCAATTAAAGATGAACTTTGGGTGAACTAATTGTCTGAC
CAAGGTAACGTGGGCAGCAACCTGGGCCGCCTATAAAGCGGCAGCGCCGTGGGGTTTGAAGCGCTGGCGG
CGGCGGCAGGTGGCGCGGGAGGTCGCGGCGCGTGAAGCTTGGCATTCCGGTACTGTTGGTAAAGCCACCA
TGGTGAGCAAGGGCGAGGAGGATAACATGGCCATCATCAAGGAGTTCATGCGCTTCAAGGTGCACATGGA
GGGCTCCGTGAACGGCCACGAGTTCGAGATCGAGGGCGAGGGCGAGGGCCGCCCCTACGAGGGCACCCAG
ACCGCCAAGCTGAAGGTGACCAAGGGTGGCCCCCTGCCCTTCGCCTGGGACATCCTGTCCCCTCAGTTCA
TGTACGGCTCCAAGGCCTACGTGAAGCACCCCGCCGACATCCCCGACTACTTGAAGCTGTCCTTCCCCGA
GGGCTTCAAGTGGGAGCGCGTGATGAACTTCGAGGACGGCGGCGTGGTGACCGTGACCCAGGACTCCTCC
CTGCAGGACGGCGAGTTCATCTACAAGGTGAAGCTGCGCGGCACCAACTTCCCCTCCGACGGCCCCGTAA
TGCAGAAGAAGACCATGGGCTGGGAGGCCTCCTCCGAGCGGATGTACCCCGAGGACGGCGCCCTGAAGGG
CGAGATCAAGCAGAGGCTGAAGCTGAAGGACGGCGGCCACTACGACGCTGAGGTCAAGACCACCTACAAG
GCCAAGAAGCCCGTGCAGCTGCCCGGCGCCTACAACGTCAACATCAAGTTGGACATCACCTCCCACAACG
AGGACTACACCATCGTGGAACAGTACGAACGCGCCGAGGGCCGCCACTCCACCGGCGGCATGGACGAGCT
GTACAAGTAATCTAGAGTCGGGGCGGCCGGCCGCTTCGAGCAGACATGATAAGATACATTGATGAGTTTG
GACAAACCACAACTAGAATGCAGTGAAAAAAATGCTTTATTTGTGAAATTTGTGATGCTATTGCTTTATT
TGTAACCATTATAAGCTGCAATAAACAAGTTAACAACAACAATTGCATTCATTTTATGTTTCAGGTTCAG
GGGGAGGTGTGGGAGGTTTTTTAAAGCAAGTAAAACCTCTACAAATGTGGTAAAATCGATAAGGATCCGT
CGACCGATGCCCTTGAGAGCCTTCAACCCAGTCAGCTCCTTCCGGTGGGCGCGGGGCATGACTATCGTCG
CCGCACTTATGACTGTCTTCTTTATCATGCAACTCGTAGGACAGGTGCCGGCAGCGCTCTTCCGCTTCCT
CGCTCACTGACTCGCTGCGCTCGGTCGTTCGGCTGCGGCGAGCGGTATCAGCTCACTCAAAGGCGGTAAT
ACGGTTATCCACAGAATCAGGGGATAACGCAGGAAAGAACATGTGAGCAAAAGGCCAGCAAAAGGCCAGG
AACCGTAAAAAGGCCGCGTTGCTGGCGTTTTTCCATAGGCTCCGCCCCCCTGACGAGCATCACAAAAATC
GACGCTCAAGTCAGAGGTGGCGAAACCCGACAGGACTATAAAGATACCAGGCGTTTCCCCCTGGAAGCTC
CCTCGTGCGCTCTCCTGTTCCGACCCTGCCGCTTACCGGATACCTGTCCGCCTTTCTCCCTTCGGGAAGC
GTGGCGCTTTCTCATAGCTCACGCTGTAGGTATCTCAGTTCGGTGTAGGTCGTTCGCTCCAAGCTGGGCT
GTGTGCACGAACCCCCCGTTCAGCCCGACCGCTGCGCCTTATCCGGTAACTATCGTCTTGAGTCCAACCC
GGTAAGACACGACTTATCGCCACTGGCAGCAGCCACTGGTAACAGGATTAGCAGAGCGAGGTATGTAGGC
GGTGCTACAGAGTTCTTGAAGTGGTGGCCTAACTACGGCTACACTAGAAGAACAGTATTTGGTATCTGCG
CTCTGCTGAAGCCAGTTACCTTCGGAAAAAGAGTTGGTAGCTCTTGATCCGGCAAACAAACCACCGCTGG
TAGCGGTGGTTTTTTTGTTTGCAAGCAGCAGATTACGCGCAGAAAAAAAGGATCTCAAGAAGATCCTTTG
ATCTTTTCTACGGGGTCTGACGCTCAGTGGAACGAAAACTCACGTTAAGGGATTTTGGTCATGAGATTAT
CAAAAAGGATCTTCACCTAGATCCTTTTAAATTAAAAATGAAGTTTTAAATCAATCTAAAGTATATATGA
GTAAACTTGGTCTGACAGTTACCAATGCTTAATCAGTGAGGCACCTATCTCAGCGATCTGTCTATTTCGT
TCATCCATAGTTGCCTGACTCCCCGTCGTGTAGATAACTACGATACGGGAGGGCTTACCATCTGGCCCCA
GTGCTGCAATGATACCGCGAGACCCACGCTCACCGGCTCCAGATTTATCAGCAATAAACCAGCCAGCCGG
AAGGGCCGAGCGCAGAAGTGGTCCTGCAACTTTATCCGCCTCCATCCAGTCTATTAATTGTTGCCGGGAA
GCTAGAGTAAGTAGTTCGCCAGTTAATAGTTTGCGCAACGTTGTTGCCATTGCTACAGGCATCGTGGTGT
CACGCTCGTCGTTTGGTATGGCTTCATTCAGCTCCGGTTCCCAACGATCAAGGCGAGTTACATGATCCCC
CATGTTGTGCAAAAAAGCGGTTAGCTCCTTCGGTCCTCCGATCGTTGTCAGAAGTAAGTTGGCCGCAGTG
TTATCACTCATGGTTATGGCAGCACTGCATAATTCTCTTACTGTCATGCCATCCGTAAGATGCTTTTCTG
TGACTGGTGAGTACTCAACCAAGTCATTCTGAGAATAGTGTATGCGGCGACCGAGTTGCTCTTGCCCGGC
GTCAATACGGGATAATACCGCGCCACATAGCAGAACTTTAAAAGTGCTCATCATTGGAAAACGTTCTTCG
GGGCGAAAACTCTCAAGGATCTTACCGCTGTTGAGATCCAGTTCGATGTAACCCACTCGTGCACCCAACT
GATCTTCAGCATCTTTTACTTTCACCAGCGTTTCTGGGTGAGCAAAAACAGGAAGGCAAAATGCCGCAAA
AAAGGGAATAAGGGCGACACGGAAATGTTGAATACTCATACTCTTCCTTTTTCAATATTATTGAAGCATT
TATCAGGGTTATTGTCTCATGAGCGGATACATATTTGAATGTATTTAGAAAAATAAACAAATAGGGGTTC
CGCGCACATTTCCCCGAAAAGTGCCACCTG
[124 nt withheld, positions 3461-3584]
C
[91 nt withheld, positions 3586-3676]
A
[49 nt withheld, positions 3678-3726]
CCTTTGACGTTGGAGTCCACGTTCTTT
[37 nt withheld, positions 3754-3790]
ACCCTATCTCGGTCTATTCTTTTGATTTATAAGGGATTTTGCCGATTTCGGCCTATTGGTTAAAAAATGA
GCTGATTTAACAAAAATTTAACGCGAATTTTAACAAAATATTAACGCTTACAATTTGCCATTCGCCATTC
AGGCTGCGCAACTGTTGGGAAGGGCGATCGGTGCGGGCCTCTTCGCTATTACGCCAGCCCAAGCTACCAT
GATAAGTAAGTAATATTAAGGTACGGGAGGTACTTGGAGCGGCCGCAATAAAATATCTTTATTTTCATTA
CATCTGTGTGTTGGTTTTTTGTGTGAATCGATAGTACTAACATACGCTCTCCATCAAAACAAAACGAAAC
AAAACAAACTAGCAAAATAGGCTGTCCCCAGTGCAAGTGCAGGTGCCAGAACATTTCTCTATCGATA
Features (pLannotate 1.2.2; 11 found; start..end, strand, type, name):
    420..1127    +  CDS            mCherry: mCherry is a basic (constitutively fluorescent) red fluorescent protein published in 2004, derived from Discosoma sp.. It is reported to be a very rapidly-maturing monomer with low acid sensitivity.
   1170..1291    -  polyA_signal   SV40 poly(A) signal: SV40 polyadenylation signal
   1314..1382    -  CDS            large T antigen (fragment): large T antigen from SV40 (simian virus 40)
   1398..1530    +  CDS            TcR (fragment): tetracycline efflux protein; tet; confers resistance to tetracycline
   1710..2298    -  rep_origin     ori: high-copy-number ColE1/pMB1/pBR322/pUC origin of replication
   2469..3329    -  CDS            AmpR: β-lactamase; bla; confers resistance to ampicillin, carbenicillin, and related antibiotics
   3330..3434    -  promoter       AmpR promoter: bla
   3461..3889    +  rep_origin     f1 ori (sequence partly withheld): f1 bacteriophage origin of replication; arrow indicates direction of (+) strand synthesis
   3921..3988    -  CDS            lacZα (fragment): LacZα fragment of β-galactosidase; lacZ fragment
   4047..4095    +  polyA_signal   poly(A) signal: synthetic polyadenylation signal
   4109..4200    +  misc_feature   pause site: RNA polymerase II transcriptional pause signal from the human α2 globin gene
