[The description below was written by a language model from this plasmid's Addgene catalogue record and pLannotate feature annotations shown in this document.]
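Description:
pGL3-Basic-hCYP26A1P-E4-mCherry (also called E4.2) is a promoter-reporter plasmid built on Promega's pGL3-Basic backbone, in which the firefly luciferase coding region has been swapped for the red fluorescent protein mCherry. According to the record, the parent luciferase construct carrying the human CYP26A1 promoter fragment was cut with NcoI and XbaI to remove luciferase, and a PCR-derived mCherry open reading frame was ligated in its place; both sites remain intact. The plasmid is maintained in E. coli at high copy through a ColE1/pUC-type origin and selected with ampicillin via the bla gene and its promoter. An f1 origin is also present. No eukaryotic selectable marker is recorded.

Expression of mCherry depends on a short form (312 bp) of the human CYP26A1 promoter, which the feature table does not annotate but which would fit the unannotated stretch just upstream of the mCherry CDS. Downstream lies the SV40 late polyadenylation signal. Upstream of the promoter region, a synthetic poly(A) signal and an RNA polymerase II pause site from the human α2-globin gene limit read-through transcription from the backbone, so that fluorescence reflects the activity of the inserted promoter. The small large T antigen, TcR and lacZα fragments are backbone remnants rather than functional genes. The associated publication presents the CYP26A1 promoter as a tool for reporting RAR-mediated retinoid activity, so the plasmid is suited to transfection-based fluorescent readouts of retinoid signalling. The sequenced record is 4,207 nt, noticeably shorter than the catalogue's stated total of 5,842 bp, a figure that does not appear to account for removal of luciferase.
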