Addgene plasmid #135478: pGL3-Basic-hCYP26A1P-E4-mCherry
Purpose: Human short form promoter of human gene in pGL3-Basic-mCherry plasmid vector (Namely, E4.2)
Depositing lab: Catharine Ross. Depositing organization: Pennsylvania State University. Publication: CYP26A1 gene promoter is a useful tool for reporting RAR-mediated retinoid activity. Zolfaghari R, Mattie FJ, Wei CH, Chisholm DR, Whiting A, Ross AC. Anal Biochem. 2019 Jul 15;577:98-109. doi: 10.1016/j.ab.2019.04.022. Epub 2019 Apr 27. PubMed 31039331.
Backbone
  Vector backbone: pGL3-Basic-luciferase
  Backbone manufacturer: Promega
  Backbone size w/o insert (bp): 4818
  Total vector size (bp): 5842
  Modifications to backbone: The mCherry ORF DNA fragment was amplified by PCR and subjected to TA cloning into the pGEM-T Easy vector. An isolated clone was sequenced for confirmation and then double digested with NcoI/XbaI for obtaining the mCherry fragment insert. For construction of pGL3-Basic-hCYP26A1P-mCherry (E4.2) clone containing the human CYP26A1 promoter, the pGL3-Basic-hCYP26A1P-E4 Luciferase was first double digested with NcoI/XbaI to remove luciferase DNA fragment and then replaced with mCherry.
  Vector type: Unspecified
  Selectable markers: None
Growth in bacteria
  Bacterial resistance: Ampicillin, 100 μg/mL
  Growth temperature: 37°C
  Growth strain: DH5alpha
  Growth instructions: Follow the protocol from Promega.
  Copy number: High Copy
Gene/Insert
  Gene/Insert name: mCherry Open reading Frame (alt name: Red Fluorescent Protein)
  Insert size (bp): 713
  Promoter: Short from promoter of human CYP26A1 (312 bp)
  Cloning method: Restriction Enzyme; 5′ cloning site NcoI (not destroyed); 3′ cloning site XbaI (not destroyed)
  Sequencing primers: 5′ AACCATGGTGAGCAAGGGCGAGG; 3′ AATCTAGATTACTTGTACAGCTCGTCCATG
Terms and licenses: Academic/Nonprofit Terms; Industry Terms: Not Available to Industry
How to cite: pGL3-Basic-hCYP26A1P-E4-mCherry was a gift from Catharine Ross (Addgene plasmid # 135478 ; http://n2t.net/addgene:135478 ; RRID:Addgene_135478)
